Addgene plasmid #181727: pAG426-GAL-3xFLAG-PolyL
Purpose: Galactose inducible expression of 3xFLAG-PolyL
Depositing lab: Alejandro Chavez. Depositing organization: Columbia University.
Backbone
  Vector backbone: pAG426-GAL-ccdb
  Vector type: Yeast Expression
Growth in bacteria
  Bacterial resistance: Ampicillin, 100 μg/mL
  Growth temperature: 30°C
  Growth strain: NEB Stable
  Copy number: High Copy
Gene/Insert
  Gene/Insert name: 3xFLAG-PolyL
  Species: Synthetic
  Tag / fusion protein: 3xFLAG (N terminal on insert)
  Cloning method: Gateway Cloning
Terms and licenses: Academic/Nonprofit Terms; Industry Terms: Not Available to Industry
How to cite: pAG426-GAL-3xFLAG-PolyL was a gift from Alejandro Chavez (Addgene plasmid # 181727 ; http://n2t.net/addgene:181727 ; RRID:Addgene_181727)
