[The description below was written by a language model from this plasmid's Addgene catalogue record and pLannotate feature annotations shown in this document.]
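Description:
pAG426-GAL-3xFLAG-PolyL is a yeast expression plasmid built on the pAG426-GAL-ccdB Gateway destination backbone, a high-copy episomal shuttle vector for Saccharomyces cerevisiae. In E. coli it replicates from a high-copy ColE1/pUC-type origin and is selected with ampicillin through the β-lactamase (AmpR) gene. In yeast it is maintained by the 2μ origin, which gives multicopy episomal propagation, and selected by uracil prototrophy through the URA3 marker under its own promoter. URA3 can also be counterselected with 5-fluoroorotic acid. An f1 origin, remnants of the pBluescript lac/lacZα region and multiple cloning site, and flanking T3 and T7 phage promoters are carried over from the parental backbone.

The expression cassette consists of the GAL1 promoter, which is regulated by Gal4 and induced by galactose, followed by the insert and the CYC1 transcription terminator. The insert sits between attB1 and attB2 sites, consistent with Gateway recombination having replaced the ccdB counterselection cassette of the destination vector. It is a synthetic open reading frame that begins with an N-terminal 3xFLAG epitope tag, including an enterokinase cleavage site, for antibody-based detection or purification. This is followed by the PolyL segment, which occupies the roughly 300 nt of unannotated sequence before attB2. The name suggests a polyleucine tract, but the record does not define the composition or length of PolyL.

The stated purpose is galactose-inducible expression of 3xFLAG-PolyL in yeast. The record does not describe the specific biological question being addressed.
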