Features (pLannotate 1.2.2; 24 found; start..end, strand, type, name):
      1..589     +  rep_origin     ori: high-copy-number ColE1/pMB1/pBR322/pUC origin of replication
    772..864     +  CDS            lacI (fragment): lac repressor; lacI; The lac repressor binds to the lac operator to inhibit transcription in E. coli. This inhibition can be relieved by adding lactose or isopropyl-β-D-thiogalactopyranoside (IPTG).
    877..898     +  protein_bind   CAP binding site: CAP binding activates transcription in the presence of cAMP. E. coli catabolite activator protein
    913..943     +  promoter       lac promoter: promoter for the E. coli lac operon
    951..967     +  protein_bind   lac operator: The lac repressor binds to the lac operator to inhibit transcription in E. coli. This inhibition can be relieved by adding lactose or isopropyl-β-D-thiogalactopyranoside (IPTG). lac repressor encoded by lacI
   1012..1030    +  promoter       T3 promoter: promoter for bacteriophage T3 RNA polymerase
   1054..1495    +  promoter       GAL1 promoter: S. cerevisiae GAL1; inducible promoter, regulated by Gal4
   1510..1530    +  misc_feature   MCS (fragment): pBluescript multiple cloning site
   1534..1558    +  protein_bind   attB1: mutant version of attB; recombination site for the Gateway® BP reaction BP Clonase™
   1567..1632    +  CDS            3xFLAG: three tandem FLAG® epitope tags, followed by an enterokinase cleavage site
   1931..1955    -  protein_bind   attB2: mutant version of attB; recombination site for the Gateway® BP reaction BP Clonase™
   1959..2006    +  misc_feature   MCS (fragment): pBluescript multiple cloning site
   2007..2254    +  terminator     CYC1 terminator: S. cerevisiae CYC1; transcription terminator for CYC1
   2273..2291    -  promoter       T7 promoter: promoter for bacteriophage T7 RNA polymerase
   2299..2454    +  CDS            lacZα (fragment): LacZα fragment of β-galactosidase; lacZ fragment
   2458..2886    +  rep_origin     f1 ori (sequence partly withheld): f1 bacteriophage origin of replication; arrow indicates direction of (+) strand synthesis
   2914..2965    -  misc_feature   bom (fragment): basis of mobility region from pBR322
   3044..3847    -  CDS            URA3: orotidine-5'-phosphate decarboxylase, required for uracil biosynthesis; S. cerevisiae URA3; yeast auxotrophic marker, counterselectable with 5-fluoroorotic acid (5-FOA)
   3848..4063    -  promoter       URA3 promoter: S. cerevisiae URA3
   4071..4120    -  misc_feature   bom (fragment): basis of mobility region from pBR322
   4222..4257    -  CDS            rop (fragment): Rop protein, which maintains plasmids at low copy number; rop
   4325..5667    +  rep_origin     2μ ori: yeast 2μ plasmid origin of replication
   5694..5798    +  promoter       AmpR promoter: bla
   5799..6659    +  CDS            AmpR: β-lactamase; bla; confers resistance to ampicillin, carbenicillin, and related antibiotics
>Addgene plasmid #181727 | pAG426-GAL-3xFLAG-PolyL | addgene full sequence | sequence record 468556 | Addgene NGS Result
TTGAGATCCTTTTTTTCTGCGCGTAATCTGCTGCTTGCAAACAAAAAAACCACCGCTACCAGCGGTGGTT
TGTTTGCCGGATCAAGAGCTACCAACTCTTTTTCCGAAGGTAACTGGCTTCAGCAGAGCGCAGATACCAA
ATACTGTTCTTCTAGTGTAGCCGTAGTTAGGCCACCACTTCAAGAACTCTGTAGCACCGCCTACATACCT
CGCTCTGCTAATCCTGTTACCAGTGGCTGCTGCCAGTGGCGATAAGTCGTGTCTTACCGGGTTGGACTCA
AGACGATAGTTACCGGATAAGGCGCAGCGGTCGGGCTGAACGGGGGGTTCGTGCACACAGCCCAGCTTGG
AGCGAACGACCTACACCGAACTGAGATACCTACAGCGTGAGCTATGAGAAAGCGCCACGCTTCCCGAAGG
GAGAAAGGCGGACAGGTATCCGGTAAGCGGCAGGGTCGGAACAGGAGAGCGCACGAGGGAGCTTCCAGGG
GGAAACGCCTGGTATCTTTATAGTCCTGTCGGGTTTCGCCACCTCTGACTTGAGCGTCGATTTTTGTGAT
GCTCGTCAGGGGGGCGGAGCCTATGGAAAAACGCCAGCAACGCGGCCTTTTTACGGTTCCTGGCCTTTTG
CTGGCCTTTTGCTCACATGTTCTTTCCTGCGTTATCCCCTGATTCTGTGGATAACCGTATTACCGCCTTT
GAGTGAGCTGATACCGCTCGCCGCAGCCGAACGACCGAGCGCAGCGAGTCAGTGAGCGAGGAAGCGGAAG
AGCGCCCAATACGCAAACCGCCTCTCCCCGCGCGTTGGCCGATTCATTAATGCAGCTGGCACGACAGGTT
TCCCGACTGGAAAGCGGGCAGTGAGCGCAACGCAATTAATGTGAGTTAGCTCACTCATTAGGCACCCCAG
GCTTTACACTTTATGCTTCCGGCTCGTATGTTGTGTGGAATTGTGAGCGGATAACAATTTCACACAGGAA
ACAGCTATGACCATGATTACGCCAAGCGCGCAATTAACCCTCACTAAAGGGAACAAAAGCTGGAGCTCTA
GTACGGATTAGAAGCCGCCGAGCGGGTGACAGCCCTCCGAAGGAAGACTCTCCTCCGTGCGTCCTCGTCT
TCACCGGTCGCGTTCCTGAAACGCAGATGTGCCTCGCGCCGCACTGCTCCGAACAATAAAGATTCTACAA
TACTAGCTTTTATGGTTATGAAGAGGAAAAATTGGCAGTAACCTGGCCCCACAAACCTTCAAATGAACGA
ATCAAATTAACAACCATAGGATGATAATGCGATTAGTTTTTTAGCCTTATTTCTGGGGTAATTAATCAGC
GAAGCGATGATTTTTGATCTATTAACAGATATATAAATGCAAAAACTGCATAACCACTTTAACTAATACT
TTCAACATTTTCGGTTTGTATTACTTCTTATTCAAATGTAATAAAAGTATCAACAAAAAATTGTTAATAT
ACCTCTATACTTTAACGTCAAGGAGAAAAAACCCCGGATTCTAGAACTAGTGGATCCCCCATCACAAGTT
TGTACAAAAAAGCAGGCTACAAAATGGACTACAAAGACCATGACGGTGATTATAAAGATCATGACATCGA
TTACAAGGATGACGATGACAAGCTTCTTCTCCTTCTCCTTCTCCTTCTCCTTCTCCTTCTCCTTCTCCTT
CTCCTTCTCCTTCTCCTTCTCCTTCTCCTTCTCCTTCTCCTTCTCCTTCTCCTTCTCCTTCTCCTTCTCC
TTCTCCTTCTCCTTCTCCTTCTCCTTCTCCTTCTCCTTCTCCTTCTCCTTCTCCTTCTCCTTCTCCTTCT
CCTTCTCCTTCTCCTTCTCCTTCTCCTTCTCCTTCTCCTTCTCCTTCTCCTTCTCCTTCTCCTTCTCCTT
CTCCTTCTTCTAGAAGGACTTGAGGGACTCGAAGGCTAGAACCCAGCTTTCTTGTACAAAGTGGTGATGG
GCTGCAGGAATTCGATATCAAGCTTATCGATACCGTCGACCTCGAGTCATGTAATTAGTTATGTCACGCT
TACATTCACGCCCTCCCCCCACATCCGCTCTAACCGAAAAGGAAGGAGTTAGACAACCTGAAGTCTAGGT
CCCTATTTATTTTTTTATAGTTATGTTAGTATTAAGAACGTTATTTATATTTCAAATTTTTCTTTTTTTT
CTGTACAGACGCGTGTACGCATGTAACATTATACTGAAAACCTTGCTTGAGAAGGTTTTGGGACGCTCGA
AGGCTTTAATTTGCGGCCGGTACCCAATTCGCCCTATAGTGAGTCGTATTACGCGCGCTCACTGGCCGTC
GTTTTACAACGTCGTGACTGGGAAAACCCTGGCGTTACCCAACTTAATCGCCTTGCAGCACATCCCCCTT
TCGCCAGCTGGCGTAATAGCGAAGAGGCCCGCACCGATCGCCCTTCCCAACAGTTGCGCAGCCTGAATGG
CGAATGG
[124 nt withheld, positions 2458-2581]
C
[91 nt withheld, positions 2583-2673]
A
[49 nt withheld, positions 2675-2723]
CCTTTGACGTTGGAGTCCACGTTCTTT
[37 nt withheld, positions 2751-2787]
ACCCTATCTCGGTCTATTCTTTTGATTTATAAGGGATTTTGCCGATTTCGGCCTATTGGTTAAAAAATGA
GCTGATTTAACAAAAATTTAACGCGAATTTTAACAAAATATTAACGCTTACAATTTCCTGATGCGGTATT
TTCTCCTTACGCATCTGTGCGGTATTTCACACCGCATAGGGTAATAACTGATATAATTAAATTGAAGCTC
TAATTTGTGAGTTTAGTATACATGCATTTACTTATAATACAGTTTTTTAGTTTTGCTGGCCGCATCTTCT
CAAATATGCTTCCCAGCCTGCTTTTCTGTAACGTTCACCCTCTACCTTAGCATCCCTTCCCTTTGCAAAT
AGTCCTCTTCCAACAATAATAATGTCAGATCCTGTAGAGACCACATCATCCACGGTTCTATACTGTTGAC
CCAATGCGTCTCCCTTGTCATCTAAACCCACACCGGGTGTCATAATCAACCAATCGTAACCTTCATCTCT
TCCACCCATGTCTCTTTGAGCAATAAAGCCGATAACAAAATCTTTGTCGCTCTTCGCAATGTCAACAGTA
CCCTTAGTATATTCTCCAGTAGATAGGGAGCCCTTGCATGACAATTCTGCTAACATCAAAAGGCCTCTAG
GTTCCTTTGTTACTTCTTCTGCCGCCTGCTTCAAACCGCTAACAATACCTGGGCCCACCACACCGTGTGC
ATTCGTAATGTCTGCCCATTCTGCTATTCTGTATACACCCGCAGAGTACTGCAATTTGACTGTATTACCA
ATGTCAGCAAATTTTCTGTCTTCGAAGAGTAAAAAATTGTACTTGGCGGATAATGCCTTTAGCGGCTTAA
CTGTGCCCTCCATGGAAAAATCAGTCAAGATATCCACATGTGTTTTTAGTAAACAAATTTTGGGACCTAA
TGCTTCAACTAACTCCAGTAATTCCTTGGTGGTACGAACATCCAATGAAGCACACAAGTTTGTTTGCTTT
TCGTGCATGATATTAAATAGCTTGGCAGCAACAGGACTAGGATGAGTAGCAGCACGTTCCTTATATGTAG
CTTTCGACATGATTTATCTTCGTTTCCTGCAGGTTTTTGTTCTGTGCAGTTGGGTTAAGAATACTGGGCA
ATTTCATGTTTCTTCAACACTACATATGCGTATATATACCAATCTAAGTCTGTGCTCCTTCCTTCGTTCT
TCCTTCTGTTCGGAGATTACCGAATCAAAAAAATTTCAAGGAAACCGAAATCAAAAAAAAGAATAAAAAA
AAAATGATGAATTGAAAAGGTGGTATGGTGCACTCTCAGTACAATCTGCTCTGATGCCGCATAGTTAAGC
CAGCCCCGACACCCGCCAACACCCGCTGACGCGCCCTGACGGGCTTGTCTGCTCCCGGCATCCGCTTACA
GACAAGCTGTGACCGTCTCCGGGAGCTGCATGTGTCAGAGGTTTTCACCGTCATCACCGAAACGCGCGAG
ACGAAAGGGCCTCGTGATACGCCTATTTTTATAGGTTAATGTCATGATAATAATGGTTTCTTAGTATGAT
CCAATATCAAAGGAAATGATAGCATTGAAGGATGAGACTAATCCAATTGAGGAGTGGCAGCATATAGAAC
AGCTAAAGGGTAGTGCTGAAGGAAGCATACGATACCCCGCATGGAATGGGATAATATCACAGGAGGTACT
AGACTACCTTTCATCCTACATAAATAGACGCATATAAGTACGCATTTAAGCATAAACACGCACTATGCCG
TTCTTCTCATGTATATATATATACAGGCAACACGCAGATATAGGTGCGACGTGAACAGTGAGCTGTATGT
GCGCAGCTCGCGTTGCATTTTCGGAAGCGCTCGTTTTCGGAAACGCTTTGAAGTTCCTATTCCGAAGTTC
CTATTCTCTAGAAAGTATAGGAACTTCAGAGCGCTTTTGAAAACCAAAAGCGCTCTGAAGACGCACTTTC
AAAAAACCAAAAACGCACCGGACTGTAACGAGCTACTAAAATATTGCGAATACCGCTTCCACAAACATTG
CTCAAAAGTATCTCTTTGCTATATATCTCTGTGCTATATCCCTATATAACCTACCCATCCACCTTTCGCT
CCTTGAACTTGCATCTAAACTCGACCTCTACATTTTTTATGTTTATCTCTAGTATTACTCTTTAGACAAA
AAAATTGTAGTAAGAACTATTCATAGAGTGAATCGAAAACAATACGAAAATGTAAACATTTCCTATACGT
AGTATATAGAGACAAAATAGAAGAAACCGTTCATAATTTTCTGACCAATGAAGAATCATCAACGCTATCA
CTTTCTGTTCACAAAGTATGCGCAATCCACATCGGTATAGAATATAATCGGGGATGCCTTTATCTTGAAA
AAATGCACCCGCAGCTTCGCTAGTAATCAGTAAACGCGGGAAGTGGAGTCAGGCTTTTTTTATGGAAGAG
AAAATAGACACCAAAGTAGCCTTCTTCTAACCTTAACGGACCTACAGTGCAAAAAGTTATCAAGAGACTG
CATTATAGAGCGCACAAAGGAGAAAAAAAGTAATCTAAGATGCTTTGTTAGAAAAATAGCGCTCTCGGGA
TGCATTTTTGTAGAACAAAAAAGAAGTATAGATTCTTTGTTGGTAAAATAGCGCTCTCGCGTTGCATTTC
TGTTCTGTAAAAATGCAGCTCAGATTCTTTGTTTGAAAAATTAGCGCTCTCGCGTTGCATTTTTGTTTTA
CAAAAATGAAGCACAGATTCTTCGTTGGTAAAATAGCGCTTTCGCGTTGCATTTCTGTTCTGTAAAAATG
CAGCTCAGATTCTTTGTTTGAAAAATTAGCGCTCTCGCGTTGCATTTTTGTTCTACAAAATGAAGCACAG
ATGCTTCGTTCAGGTGGCACTTTTCGGGGAAATGTGCGCGGAACCCCTATTTGTTTATTTTTCTAAATAC
ATTCAAATATGTATCCGCTCATGAGACAATAACCCTGATAAATGCTTCAATAATATTGAAAAAGGAAGAG
TATGAGTATTCAACATTTCCGTGTCGCCCTTATTCCCTTTTTTGCGGCATTTTGCCTTCCTGTTTTTGCT
CACCCAGAAACGCTGGTGAAAGTAAAAGATGCTGAAGATCAGTTGGGTGCACGAGTGGGTTACATCGAAC
TGGATCTCAACAGCGGTAAGATCCTTGAGAGTTTTCGCCCCGAAGAACGTTTTCCAATGATGAGCACTTT
TAAAGTTCTGCTATGTGGCGCGGTATTATCCCGTATTGACGCCGGGCAAGAGCAACTCGGTCGCCGCATA
CACTATTCTCAGAATGACTTGGTTGAGTACTCACCAGTCACAGAAAAGCATCTTACGGATGGCATGACAG
TAAGAGAATTATGCAGTGCTGCCATAACCATGAGTGATAACACTGCGGCCAACTTACTTCTGACAACGAT
CGGAGGACCGAAGGAGCTAACCGCTTTTTTGCACAACATGGGGGATCATGTAACTCGCCTTGATCGTTGG
GAACCGGAGCTGAATGAAGCCATACCAAACGACGAGCGTGACACCACGATGCCTGTAGCAATGGCAACAA
CGTTGCGCAAACTATTAACTGGCGAACTACTTACTCTAGCTTCCCGGCAACAATTAATAGACTGGATGGA
GGCGGATAAAGTTGCAGGACCACTTCTGCGCTCGGCCCTTCCGGCTGGCTGGTTTATTGCTGATAAATCT
GGAGCCGGTGAGCGTGGGTCTCGCGGTATCATTGCAGCACTGGGGCCAGATGGTAAGCCCTCCCGTATCG
TAGTTATCTACACGACGGGGAGTCAGGCAACTATGGATGAACGAAATAGACAGATCGCTGAGATAGGTGC
CTCACTGATTAAGCATTGGTAACTGTCAGACCAAGTTTACTCATATATACTTTAGATTGATTTAAAACTT
CATTTTTAATTTAAAAGGATCTAGGTGAAGATCCTTTTTGATAATCTCATGACCAAAATCCCTTAACGTG
AGTTTTCGTTCCACTGAGCGTCAGACCCCGTAGAAAAGATCAAAGGATCTTC
