>Addgene plasmid #181727 | pAG426-GAL-3xFLAG-PolyL | depositor partial sequence | sequence record 351432 | Insert Sequence
ATGGACTACAAAGACCATGACGGTGATTATAAAGATCATGACATCGATTACAAGGATGACGATGACAAGC
TTCTTCTCCTTCTCCTTCTCCTTCTCCTTCTCCTTCTCCTTCTCCTTCTCCTTCTCCTTCTCCTTCTCCT
TCTCCTTCTCCTTCTCCTTCTCCTTCTCCTTCTCCTTCTCCTTCTCCTTCTCCTTCTCCTTCTCCTTCTC
CTTCTCCTTCTCCTTCTCCTTCTCCTTCTCCTTCTCCTTCTCCTTCTCCTTCTCCTTCTCCTTCTCCTTC
TCCTTCTCCTTCTCCTTCTCCTTCTCCTTCTCCTTCTCCTTCTCCTTCTCCTTCTTCTAAACCCAGCTTT
CTTGTACAAAGTGGTGATGGGCTGCAGGAATTCGATATCAAGCTTATCGATACCGTCGACCTCGAGTCAT
GTAATTAGTTATGTCACGCTTACATTCACGCCCTCCCCCCACATCCGCTCTAACCGAAAAGGAAGGAGTT
AG
